Addgene plasmid #127448: pTOX3
Purpose: Encodes Tse2 toxin. CAM-R
Depositing lab: Matthew Waldor. Depositing organization: Brigham and Women's Hospital. Publication: A New Suite of Allelic Exchange Vectors for the Scarless Modification of Proteobacterial Genomes. Lazarus JE, Warr AR, Kuehl CJ, Giorgio RT, Davis BM, Waldor MK. Appl Environ Microbiol. 2019 Jun 14. pii: AEM.00990-19. doi: 10.1128/AEM.00990-19. PubMed 31201277.
Backbone
  Vector backbone: pDS132
  Total vector size (bp): 6063
  Modifications to backbone: Extensive - see paper for details
  Vector type: Bacterial Expression
Growth in bacteria
  Bacterial resistance: Chloramphenicol, 25 μg/mL
  Growth temperature: 37°C
  Growth strain: Pir1
  Growth instructions: NEEDS 2% GLUCOSE
  Copy number: Unknown
Gene/Insert
  Gene/Insert name: tse2 toxin
  Promoter: pRha
  Cloning method: Gibson Cloning
  Sequencing primers: 5′ tcatctttccctggttgcca; 3′ tcaaacatgagaattcgcgga
Resource information
  A portion of this plasmid was derived from a plasmid made by: Swaine Chen lab
Terms and licenses: Academic/Nonprofit Terms; Industry Terms: Not Available to Industry
How to cite: pTOX3 was a gift from Matthew Waldor (Addgene plasmid # 127448 ; http://n2t.net/addgene:127448 ; RRID:Addgene_127448)
