[The description below was written by a language model from this plasmid's Addgene catalogue record and pLannotate feature annotations shown in this document.]
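Description:
pTOX3 is a 6,063 bp bacterial allelic exchange (suicide) vector built on an extensively modified pDS132 backbone, one of a suite of plasmids made for scarless modification of proteobacterial genomes. It replicates from the R6K γ origin, which depends on the pi initiator protein, so it is propagated in pir-positive E. coli hosts such as Pir1 and cannot persist as a free plasmid in recipients lacking pi. Selection is by chloramphenicol, through a cat promoter-driven chloramphenicol acetyltransferase gene followed by the rrnB T1 and T2 terminators. An IncP mobilisation region (oriT with traJ, traK and a fragment of traI) allows conjugative transfer from a donor strain supplying the remaining transfer functions. Short tetracycline resistance and rop fragments, and a lac operator, appear to be non-functional backbone remnants.

The payload is a counter-selection cassette in which the Pseudomonas aeruginosa type VI secretion toxin Tse2, a cytotoxin active against prokaryotic cells, is placed under the rhaB promoter and terminated by the phage λ tL3 terminator. The plasmid also carries rhaS, the activator of the rhamnose operons, positioned downstream of an AmpR promoter that presumably drives it. This gives rhamnose-inducible toxin expression that is repressed by glucose, consistent with the record's note that glucose is needed during propagation. pUC-type multiple cloning site fragments are annotated and are probably where homology arms are inserted, although the record does not state this. In typical use of such vectors, chloramphenicol selects single-crossover integrants after conjugation. Rhamnose induction then kills cells retaining the vector, enriching for double recombinants that carry the desired allele.
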