Features (pLannotate 1.2.2; 19 found; start..end, strand, type, name):
      1..119     +  promoter       rhaB promoter: promoter of the E. coli rhaBAD operon, conferring tight induction with L-rhamnose and repression with D-glucose in the presence of RhaR and RhaS (Giacalone et al., 2006)
    160..633     +  CDS            tse2: TSE2_PSEAE - Experimental evidence at protein level: Swiss-Prot protein existence level 1. Toxin secreted by the H1 type VI (H1-T6SS) secretion system into the cytoplasm of recipient cells (PubMed:20114026). Acts likely as a NAD-dependent cytotoxin towards both prokaryotic and eukaryotic cells (PubMed:26749446). From Pseudomonas aeruginosa (strain ATCC 15692 / DSM 22644 / CIP 104116 / JCM 14847 / LMG 12228 / 1C / PRS 101 / PAO1).
    696..942     +  terminator     λ tL3 terminator: transcription terminator tL3 from phage λ
    978..994     -  protein_bind   lac operator: The lac repressor binds to the lac operator to inhibit transcription in E. coli. This inhibition can be relieved by adding lactose or isopropyl-β-D-thiogalactopyranoside (IPTG). lac repressor encoded by lacI
   1029..1417    -  rep_origin     R6K γ ori: γ replication origin from E. coli plasmid R6K; requires the R6K initiator protein pi for replication
   1431..1997    -  CDS            traI (fragment): TRAI6_ECOLX - Experimental evidence at protein level: Swiss-Prot protein existence level 1. The initiation process of transfer DNA synthesis requires the interaction of at least three plasmid-specific components (TraH, I, and J) at the transfer origin resulting in the assembly of a specialised nucleoprotein complex - the relaxosome. Site- and strand-specific cleavage at the transfer origin is dependent on TraI and TraJ. From Escherichia coli.
   2035..2406    -  CDS            traJ: oriT-recognizing protein; traJ
   2439..2548    -  oriT           oriT: incP origin of transfer
   2774..3175    +  CDS            traK: TRAK4_ECOLX - Experimental evidence at protein level: Swiss-Prot protein existence level 1. From Escherichia coli.
   3166..3354    +  CDS            TcR (fragment): tetracycline efflux protein; tet; confers resistance to tetracycline
   3353..3393    +  CDS            rop (fragment): Rop protein, which maintains plasmids at low copy number; rop
   3461..3560    +  promoter       AmpR promoter: bla
   3588..4421    +  CDS            rhaS: RHAS_ECOLI - Also known as rhaC2. Experimental evidence at protein level: Swiss-Prot protein existence level 1. Activates expression of the rhaBAD and rhaT operons. From Escherichia coli (strain K12).
   4431..4460    +  misc_feature   MCS (fragment): pUC18/19 multiple cloning site
   4793..4895    +  promoter       cat promoter: promoter of the E. coli cat gene encoding chloramphenicol acetyltransferase
   4896..5555    +  CDS            CmR: chloramphenicol acetyltransferase; cat; confers resistance to chloramphenicol
   5656..5742    +  terminator     rrnB T1 terminator: Escherichia coli rrnB; transcription terminator T1 from the E. coli rrnB gene
   5834..5861    +  terminator     rrnB T2 terminator: transcription terminator T2 from the E. coli rrnB gene
   5877..5894    -  misc_feature   MCS (fragment): pUC18/19 multiple cloning site
>Addgene plasmid #127448 | pTOX3 | addgene full sequence | sequence record 248278 | Addgene NGS Result
CACCACAATTCAGCAAATTGTGAACATCATCACGTTCATCTTTCCCTGGTTGCCAATGGCCCATTTTCCT
GTCAGTAACGAGAAGGTCGCGAATTCAGGCGCTTTTTAGACTGGTCGTAATGAAATTCAGCAGGATCACC
ATATGAGGAGGTAAAATAGATGTCCTACGACTACGAGAAAACCAGCCTCACCCTCTACCGGGCGGTATTC
AAGGCCAACTACGACGGCGACGTCGGTCGCTACCTGCATCCCGACAAGGAACTCGCCGAGGCTGCGGAAG
TCGCCCCGCTGCTGCATCCGACCTTCGACAGCCCCAACACCCCTGGCGTCCCCGCCCGCGCGCCGGACAT
CGTCGCCGGCCGCGACGGCCTCTACGCCCCGGACACCGGCGGCACCTCGGTGTTCGACCGCGCCGGCGTG
CTGCGCCGCGCCGACGGCGACTTCGTGATACCCGACGGCACCGACATCCCGCCGGACCTTAAGGTGAAGC
AGGACAGCTACAACAAGCGCCTGCAAGCCACCCACTACACCATCATGCCGGCCAAGCCGATGTACCGGGA
GGTCCTCATGGGCCAACTGGACAACTTCGTGCGCAACGCCATCCGCCGCCAATGGGAAAAAGCCCGCGGG
CTCTAGGGATCCGCGAATTCTCATGTTTGACAGCTTATCACTGATCAGTGAATTAATGGCGATGACGCAT
CCTCACGATAATATCCGGGTAGGCGCAATCACTTTCGTCTCTACTCCGTTACAAAGCGAGGCTGGGTATT
TCCCGGCCTTTCTGTTATCCGAAATCCACTGAAAGCACAGCGGCTGGCTGAGGAGATAAATAATAAACGA
GGGGCTGTATGCACAAAGCATCTTCTGTTGAGTTAAGAACGAGTATCGAGATGGCACATAGCCTTGCTCA
AATTGGAATCAGGTTTGTGCCAATACCAGTAGAAACAGACGAAGAAGTCGTGGGGGAATTCCACAAATTG
TTATCCGCTCACAATTCCACATGTGGAATTCCACATGTGGAATTCCCATGTCAGCCGTTAAGTGTTCCTG
TGTCACTCAAAATTGCTTTGAGAGGCTCTAAGGGCTTCTCAGTGCGTTACATCCCTGGCTTGTTGTCCAC
AACCGTTAAACCTTAAAAGCTTTAAAAGCCTTATATATTCTTTTTTTTCTTATAAAACTTAAAACCTTAG
AGGCTATTTAAGTTGCTGATTTATATTAATTTTATTGTTCAAACATGAGAGCTTAGTACGTGAAACATGA
GAGCTTAGTACGTTAGCCATGAGAGCTTAGTACGTTAGCCATGAGGGTTTAGTTCGTTAAACATGAGAGC
TTAGTACGTTAAACATGAGAGCTTAGTACGTGAAACATGAGAGCTTAGTACGTACTATCAACAGGTTGAA
CTGCTGATCTTCAGATCCTCTACGCCGGACGCATCGTGGCCGGATCCAGCCGACCAGGCTTTCCACGCCC
GCGTGCCGCTCCATGTCGTTCGCGCGGTTCTCGGAAACGCGCTGCCGCGTTTCGTGATTGTCACGCTCAA
GCCCGTAGTCCCGTTCGAGCGTCGCGCAGAGGTCAGCGAGGGCGCGGTAGGCCCGATACGGCTCATGGAT
GGTGTTTCGGGTCGGGTGAATCTTGTTGATGGCGATATGGATGTGCAGGTTGTCGGTGTCGTGATGCACG
GCACTGACGCGCTGATGCTCGGCGAAGCCAAGCCCAGCGCAGATGCGGTCCTCAATCGCGCGCAACGTCT
CCGCGTCGGGCTTCTCTCCCGCGCGGAAGCTAACCAGCAGGTGATAGGTCTTGTCGGCCTCGGAACGGGT
GTTGCCGTGCTGGGTCGCCATCACCTCGGCCATGACAGCGGGCAGGGTGTTTGCCTCGCAGTTCGTGACG
CGCACGTAACCCAGGCGCTCGGTCTTGCCTTGCTCGTCGGTGATGTACTTCACCAGCTCCGCGAAGTCGC
TCTTCTTGATGGAGCGCATGGGGACGTGCTTGGCAATCACGCGCACCCCCCGGCCGTTTTAGCGGCTAAA
AAAGTCATGGCTCTGCCCTCGGGCGGACCACGCCCATCATGACCTTGCCAAGCTCGTCCTGCTTCTCTTC
GATCTTCGCCAGCAGGGCGAGGATCGTGGCATCACCGAACCGCGCCGTGCGCGGGTCGTCGGTGAGCCAG
AGTTTCAGCAGGCCGCCCAGGCGGCCCAGGTCGCCATTGATGCGGGCCAGCTCGCGGACGTGCTCATAGT
CCACGACGCCCGTGATTTTGTAGCCCTGGCCGACGGCCAGCAGGTAGGCCGACAGGCTCATGCCGGCCGC
CGCCGCCTTTTCCTCAATCGCTCTTCGTTCGTCTGGAAGGCAGTACACCTTGATAGGTGGGCTGCCCTTC
CTGGTTGGCTTGGTTTCATCAGCCATCCGCTTGCCCTCATCTGTTACGCCGGCGGTAGCCGGCCAGCCTC
GCAGAGCAGGATTCCCGTTGAGCACCGCCAGGTGCGAATAAGGGACAGTGAAGAAGGAACACCCGCTCGC
GGGTGGGCCTACTTCACCTATCCTGCCCGGCTGACGCCGTTGGATACACCAAGGAAAGTCTACACGAACC
CTTTGGCAAAATCCTGTATATCGTGCGAAAAAGGATGGATATACCGAAAAAATCGCTATAATGACCCCGA
AGCAGGGTTATGCAGCGGAAAAGCGCTGCTTCCCTGCTGTTTTGTGGAATATCTACCGACTGGAAACAGG
CAAATGCAGGAAATTACTGAACTGAGGGGACAGGCGAGAGACGATGCCAAAGAGCTACACCGACGAGCTG
GCCGAGTGGGTTGAATCCCGCGCGGCCAAGAAGCGCCGGCGTGATGAGGCTGCGGTTGCGTTCCTGGCGG
TGAGGGCGGATGTCGAGGCGGCGTTAGCGTCCGGCTATGCGCTCGTCACCATTTGGGAGCACATGCGGGA
AACGGGGAAGGTCAAGTTCTCCTACGAGACGTTCCGCTCGCACGCCAGGCGGCACATCAAGGCCAAGCCC
GCCGATGTGCCCGCACCGCAGGCCAAGGCTGCGGAACCCGCGCCGGCACCCAAGACGCCGGAGCCACGGC
GGCCGAAGCAGGGGGGCAAGGCTGAAAAGCCGGCCCCCGCTGCGGCCCCGACCGGCTTCACCTTCAACCC
AACACCGGACAAAAAGGATCCTCTACGCCGGACGCATCGTGGCCGGCATCACCGGCGCCACAGGTGCGGT
TGCTGGCGCCTATATCGCCGACATCACCGATGGGGAAGATCGGGCTCGCCACTTCGGGCTCATGAGCGCT
TGTTTCGGCGTGGGTATGGTGGCAGGCCCCGTGGCCGGGGGACTGTTGGGCGCCATCTCCTTGCTGCCTC
GCGCGTTTCGGTGATGACGGTGAAAACCTCTGACACATGCAGCTCCCGGAGACGGTCACAGCTTGTCTGT
AAGCGGATGCCGTAAGTAAGGTAAAGGCCTCGCGGAACCCCTATTTGTTTATTTTTCTAAATACATTCAA
ATATGTATCCGCTCATGAGACAATAACCCTGATAAATGCTTCAATAATATTGAAAAAGGAGCTTATCACC
GATAAGGAGGTTTTTTAATGACGGTGCTGCACTCGGTTGACTTCTTCCCTAGCGGCAATGCCAGCGTTGC
CATTGAGCCGCGCCTGCCTCAAGCCGACTTCCCGGAGCACCACCACGACTTCCACGAGATCGTTATCGTG
GAGCACGGTACCGGCATCCACGTTTTCAACGGCCAACCGTACACGATTACGGGCGGTACCGTGTGCTTCG
TTCGTGATCACGACCGCCACTTATACGAGCACACGGACAACTTATGCTTAACCAACGTTTTATACCGTAG
CCCTGACCGCTTCCAATTCCTGGCGGGCTTAAACCAACTGTTACCGCAGGAATTAGACGGCCAATACCCT
AGCCATTGGCGTGTGAATCATTCGGTGCTGCAACAAGTTCGCCAATTAGTGGCGCAAATGGAGCAACAAG
AGGGCGAGAACGACCTGCCGAGCACGGCGAGCCGTGAAATTCTGTTCATGCAGCTGTTACTGCTGTTACG
CAAGTCGAGCCTGCAAGAAAATTTAGAGAATTCGGCGAGCCGCCTGAATCTGCTGTTAGCGTGGTTAGAA
GATCACTTCGCGGACGAAGTTAACTGGGATGCGGTTGCCGACCAGTTCAGCCTGAGCTTACGCACCCTGC
ACCGCCAACTGAAACAACAGACCGGCTTAACCCCGCAACGCTATTTAAACCGTTTACGCTTAATGAAGGC
GCGCCACTTACTGCGCCATTCGGAAGCGTCGGTGACCGATATTGCGTACCACTGTGGCTTTTCGGATAGC
AATCATTTCAGCACCCTGTTCCGTCGCGAATTCAATTGGAGCCCTCGCGACATCCGCCAAGGCCGCGACG
GTTTCTTACAGTGAAGGCCTTCTAGAGTCGACCTGCAGGCATGCACGCTTGGCTGTTTTGGCGGATGAGA
GGGTACCGCATGAGCTTCGAGCTAATCGCGCAAAAAACCCCGCTTCGGCGGGGTTTTTTCGCTGATCACG
TACGATATCTTCGAACCGGTGCACATGGTGTACAGGGCCCTAGGATAGGACGTCTTAAGGTTTAAACCAG
GTTAATTAATTTAAATGCATCCCGGGACGTCTCGAGCTCGATCGGACCGCGGCCGCTAGCACGTATACCA
AGTGTCCTGTTTTCTTGCCGCCAAGGATCTGATGGCGCAGGGGATCAAGATCTCTGTTGATACCGGGAAG
CCCTGGGCCAACTTTTGGCGAAAATGAGACGTTGATCGGCACGTAAGAGGTTCCAACTTTCACCATAATG
AAATAAGATCACTACCGGGCGTATTTTTTGAGTTATCGAGATTTTCAGGAGCTAAGGAAGCTAAAATGGA
GAAAAAAATCACTGGATATACCACCGTTGATATATCCCAATGGCATCGTAAAGAACATTTTGAGGCATTT
CAGTCAGTTGCTCAATGTACCTATAACCAGACCGTTCAGCTGGATATTACGGCCTTTTTAAAGACCGTAA
AGAAAAATAAGCACAAGTTTTATCCGGCCTTTATTCACATTCTTGCCCGCCTGATGAATGCTCATCCGGA
ATTACGTATGGCAATGAAAGACGGTGAGCTGGTGATATGGGATAGTGTTCACCCTTGTTACACCGTTTTC
CATGAGCAAACTGAAACGTTTTCATCGCTCTGGAGTGAATACCACGACGATTTCCGGCAGTTTCTACACA
TATATTCGCAAGATGTGGCGTGTTACGGTGAAAACCTGGCCTATTTCCCTAAAGGGTTTATTGAGAATAT
GTTTTTCGTCTCAGCCAATCCCTGGGTGAGTTTCACCAGTTTTGATTTAAACGTGGCCAATATGGACAAC
TTCTTCGCCCCCGTTTTCACCATGGGCAAATATTATACGCAAGGCGACAAGGTGCTGATGCCGCTGGCGA
TTCAGGTTCATCATGCCGTTTGTGATGGCTTCCATGTCGGCAGAATGCTTAATGAATTACAACAGTACTG
CGATGAGTGGCAGGGCGGGGCGTAATTTTTTTAAGGCAGTTATTGTCTTCAAATTCCCGTTGCATCGATG
GCCCCCGATGGTAGTGTGGGGTCTCCCCATGCGAGAGTAGGGAACTGCCAGGCATCAAATAAAACGAAAG
GCTCAGTCGAAAGACTGGGCCTTTCGTTTTATCTGTTGTTTGTCGGTGAACGCTCTCCTGAGTAGGACAA
ATCCGCCGGGAGCGGATTTGAACGTTGCGAAGCAACGGCCCGGAGGGTGGCGGGCAGGACGCCCGCCATA
AACTGCCAGGCATCAAATTAAGCAGAAGGCCATCCTGACGGATGGCCTTTTTGCGTGGCCAGTGCCAAGC
TTGCATGCCTGCAGCTGTCCGGAACTAGTCGAGGCCATGGTGGCCTCCTGATGTCGTCAACACGGCGAAA
TAGTAATCACGAGGTCAGGTTCTTACCTTAAATTTTCGACGGAAAACCACGTAAAAAACGTCGATTTTTC
AATATACAGCGTGAATTTTCAGGAAATGCGGTGAGCATCACAT
